Addgene plasmid #101137: pSNAP-tag (T7) Vector
Purpose: (Empty Backbone) Expression of protein of interest with SNAP-Tag in bacterial cells
Depositing lab: New England Biolabs & Ana Egana. Depositing organization: New England Biolabs.
Backbone
  Vector backbone: pSNAP-tag (T7) Vector
  Backbone size (bp): 3725
  Vector type: Bacterial Expression
  Tag / fusion protein: SNAP-tag (SNAP26b) (N terminal on backbone)
Growth in bacteria
  Bacterial resistance: Ampicillin, 100 μg/mL
  Growth temperature: 37°C
  Growth strain: DH5alpha
  Copy number: High Copy
Gene/Insert
  Gene/Insert name: None
  Tag / fusion protein: SNAP-tag (SNAP26b) (N terminal on backbone)
Terms and licenses: Academic/Nonprofit Terms; Industry Terms
Depositor comments: pSNAP-tag(T7) is a high copy number E. coli expression plasmid encoding SNAP26b, a SNAP-tag protein, which can be expressed under the control of the T7 promoter. Codon usage of the gene is optimized for expression in E. coli. The fusion partner should be cloned as a fusion to the C-terminus of the SNAP-tag. For more information on this plasmid, please see https://www.addgene.org/depositor-collections/neb-cell-imaging-tags/ This plasmid is covered by one or more patents, trademarks and/or copyrights owned or controlled by New England Biolabs, Inc (NEB). For more information about commercial rights, please contact NEB's Global Business Development team at .
How to cite: pSNAP-tag (T7) Vector was a gift from New England Biolabs & Ana Egana (Addgene plasmid # 101137 ; http://n2t.net/addgene:101137 ; RRID:Addgene_101137)
