[The description below was written by a language model from this plasmid's Addgene catalogue record and pLannotate feature annotations shown in this document.]
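Description:
pSNAP-tag (T7) Vector is a 3,725 bp empty-backbone plasmid for expressing proteins of interest as SNAP-tag fusions in E. coli. It replicates from a high-copy ColE1/pUC-type origin and is selected with ampicillin through the bla (AmpR) gene and its native promoter. An f1 phage origin is also present, which in principle allows single-stranded DNA production. The feature table shows remnants of a pBluescript-style scaffold around the expression cassette: a lacI fragment, CAP binding site, lac promoter and operator, T3 promoter, a partial multiple cloning site and a lacZα fragment. This suggests the cassette was placed within a phagemid-type framework. These remnants are not described as functional parts of the expression system.

The payload is an expression cassette on the reverse strand. A T7 promoter and the efficient ribosome binding site from phage T7 gene 10 drive SNAP26b, a SNAP-tag coding sequence codon-optimized for E. coli, and a T7 terminator follows downstream. SNAP-tag is an engineered variant of human O6-alkylguanine-DNA alkyltransferase that reacts covalently with benzylguanine derivatives, so fusion proteins can be specifically labelled with fluorophores, biotin or other substrates. The partner gene is meant to be cloned downstream of the tag, fused to its C-terminus, which puts SNAP-tag at the N-terminus of the product. A short match to a T7 gene 10-derived sequence was annotated between the tag and the terminator, but the record does not explain its role. Because transcription depends on T7 RNA polymerase, expression requires a host strain that supplies that enzyme. No T7-adjacent lac operator or complete lacI gene is annotated.
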