Features (pLannotate 1.2.2; 16 found; start..end, strand, type, name):
    394..486     +  CDS            lacI (fragment): lac repressor; lacI; The lac repressor binds to the lac operator to inhibit transcription in E. coli. This inhibition can be relieved by adding lactose or isopropyl-β-D-thiogalactopyranoside (IPTG).
    499..520     +  protein_bind   CAP binding site: CAP binding activates transcription in the presence of cAMP. E. coli catabolite activator protein
    535..565     +  promoter       lac promoter: promoter for the E. coli lac operon
    573..589     +  protein_bind   lac operator: The lac repressor binds to the lac operator to inhibit transcription in E. coli. This inhibition can be relieved by adding lactose or isopropyl-β-D-thiogalactopyranoside (IPTG). lac repressor encoded by lacI
    634..652     +  promoter       T3 promoter: promoter for bacteriophage T3 RNA polymerase
    665..701     +  misc_feature   MCS (fragment): pBluescript multiple cloning site
    737..784     -  terminator     T7 terminator: transcription terminator for bacteriophage T7 RNA polymerase
    792..841     -  CDS            SET1 (fragment): solubility-enhancement tag derived from T7 phage gene 10B
    919..1464    -  CDS            SNAP-tag®: human O6-alkylguanine-DNA-alkyltransferase variant that forms covalent bonds with benzylguanine derivatives optimized for bacterial expression
   1472..1494    -  RBS            RBS: efficient ribosome binding site from bacteriophage T7 gene 10 (Olins and Rangwala, 1989)
   1545..1563    -  promoter       T7 promoter: promoter for bacteriophage T7 RNA polymerase
   1571..1726    +  CDS            lacZα (fragment): LacZα fragment of β-galactosidase; lacZ fragment
   1731..2159    +  rep_origin     f1 ori (sequence partly withheld): f1 bacteriophage origin of replication; arrow indicates direction of (+) strand synthesis
   2212..2316    +  promoter       AmpR promoter: bla
   2317..3177    +  CDS            AmpR: β-lactamase; bla; confers resistance to ampicillin, carbenicillin, and related antibiotics
   3348..211     +  rep_origin     ori (across the origin): high-copy-number ColE1/pMB1/pBR322/pUC origin of replication
>Addgene plasmid #101137 | pSNAP-tag (T7) Vector | addgene full sequence | sequence record 194162 | Addgene NGS Result
CCTACAGCGTGAGCTATGAGAAAGCGCCACGCTTCCCGAAGGGAGAAAGGCGGACAGGTATCCGGTAAGC
GGCAGGGTCGGAACAGGAGAGCGCACGAGGGAGCTTCCAGGGGGAAACGCCTGGTATCTTTATAGTCCTG
TCGGGTTTCGCCACCTCTGACTTGAGCGTCGATTTTTGTGATGCTCGTCAGGGGGGCGGAGCCTATGGAA
AAACGCCAGCAACGCGGCCTTTTTACGGTTCCTGGCCTTTTGCTGGCCTTTTGCTCACATGTTCTTTCCT
GCGTTATCCCCTGATTCTGTGGATAACCGTATTACCGCCTTTGAGTGAGCTGATACCGCTCGCCGCAGCC
GAACGACCGAGCGCAGCGAGTCAGTGAGCGAGGAAGCGGAAGAGCGCCCAATACGCAAACCGCCTCTCCC
CGCGCGTTGGCCGATTCATTAATGCAGCTGGCACGACAGGTTTCCCGACTGGAAAGCGGGCAGTGAGCGC
AACGCAATTAATGTGAGTTAGCTCACTCATTAGGCACCCCAGGCTTTACACTTTATGCTTCCGGCTCGTA
TGTTGTGTGGAATTGTGAGCGGATAACAATTTCACACAGGAAACAGCTATGACCATGATTACGCCAAGCG
CGCAATTAACCCTCACTAAAGGGAACAAAAGCTGGAGCTCCACCGCGGTGGCGGCCGCTCTAGAACTAGT
GCCTCTAGATTATCCGGATATAGTTCCTCCTTTCAGCAAAAAACCCCTCAAGACCCGTTTAGAGGCCCCA
AGGGGTTATGCTAGTTATTGCTCAGCGGTGGCAGCAGCCAACTCAGCTTCCTTTCGGGCTTTGTTAGCAG
CCGGATCTGCTCGAGCGGCCGCCAGTGTGATGGATATCTGCAGAATTCTTAGGATCCTGGCGCGCCTATA
CCTGCAGGTCCCAGACCCGGTTTACCCAGACGATGACCTTCATGGGCCAGCAGCCACTCTTTCACCGCCA
GACCACCTTCATAACCGCCAACCGCACCGCTAGAGCTAACCACACGATGGCACGGAATCAGAATCGGCAC
CGGGTTACCGCTCAGCGCGGTTTTAACGGCGGCGGTGGCCGCCGGATTACCCGCCAGGGCCGCCAGCTGC
TGATAGCTAATCACTTCGCCAAATTTAACCACTTTCAGCAGTTTCCACAGCACCTGACGGGTAAAGCTCT
CCTGCTGAAACACCGGATGATGCAGCGCCGGAACCGGAAATTCTTCAATCGCTTCCGGCTGATGAAAATA
CGCGTTCAGCCACGCGGTCGCCTGCATCAGCGGTTCCGGACCACCCAGCACGGCGGCCGGGGCCGGAACT
TCAACCGCATCGGCCGCGCTGGTGCCTTTACCCAGCAGTTTAATTTCATGCAGGCCCTGTTCGCAGCCGC
TCAGTTCCAGTTTGCCCAGCGGGCTATCCAGGGTGGTACGTTTCATTTCGCAATCTTTGTCCATATGTAT
ATCTCCTTCTTAAAGTTAAACAAAATTATTTCTAGAGGGAAACCGTTGTGGTCTGGGCCCGGTACCCAAT
TCGCCCTATAGTGAGTCGTATTACGCGCGCTCACTGGCCGTCGTTTTACAACGTCGTGACTGGGAAAACC
CTGGCGTTACCCAACTTAATCGCCTTGCAGCACATCCCCCTTTCGCCAGCTGGCGTAATAGCGAAGAGGC
CCGCACCGATCGCCCTTCCCAACAGTTGCGCAGCCTGAATGGCGAATGGG
[124 nt withheld, positions 1731-1854]
C
[91 nt withheld, positions 1856-1946]
A
[49 nt withheld, positions 1948-1996]
CCTTTGACGTTGGAGTCCACGTTCTTT
[37 nt withheld, positions 2024-2060]
ACCCTATCTCGGTCTATTCTTTTGATTTATAAGGGATTTTGCCGATTTCGGCCTATTGGTTAAAAAATGA
GCTGATTTAACAAAAATTTAACGCGAATTTTAACAAAATATTAACGCTTACAATTTAGGTGGCACTTTTC
GGGGAAATGTGCGCGGAACCCCTATTTGTTTATTTTTCTAAATACATTCAAATATGTATCCGCTCATGAG
ACAATAACCCTGATAAATGCTTCAATAATATTGAAAAAGGAAGAGTATGAGTATTCAACATTTCCGTGTC
GCCCTTATTCCCTTTTTTGCGGCATTTTGCCTTCCTGTTTTTGCTCACCCAGAAACGCTGGTGAAAGTAA
AAGATGCTGAAGATCAGTTGGGTGCACGAGTGGGTTACATCGAACTGGATCTCAACAGCGGTAAGATCCT
TGAGAGTTTTCGCCCCGAAGAACGTTTTCCAATGATGAGCACTTTTAAAGTTCTGCTATGTGGCGCGGTA
TTATCCCGTATTGACGCCGGGCAAGAGCAACTCGGTCGCCGCATACACTATTCTCAGAATGACTTGGTTG
AGTACTCACCAGTCACAGAAAAGCATCTTACGGATGGCATGACAGTAAGAGAATTATGCAGTGCTGCCAT
AACCATGAGTGATAACACTGCGGCCAACTTACTTCTGACAACGATCGGAGGACCGAAGGAGCTAACCGCT
TTTTTGCACAACATGGGGGATCATGTAACTCGCCTTGATCGTTGGGAACCGGAGCTGAATGAAGCCATAC
CAAACGACGAGCGTGACACCACGATGCCTGTAGCAATGGCAACAACGTTGCGCAAACTATTAACTGGCGA
ACTACTTACTCTAGCTTCCCGGCAACAATTAATAGACTGGATGGAGGCGGATAAAGTTGCAGGACCACTT
CTGCGCTCGGCCCTTCCGGCTGGCTGGTTTATTGCTGATAAATCTGGAGCCGGTGAGCGTGGGTCTCGCG
GTATCATTGCAGCACTGGGGCCAGATGGTAAGCCCTCCCGTATCGTAGTTATCTACACGACGGGGAGTCA
GGCAACTATGGATGAACGAAATAGACAGATCGCTGAGATAGGTGCCTCACTGATTAAGCATTGGTAACTG
TCAGACCAAGTTTACTCATATATACTTTAGATTGATTTAAAACTTCATTTTTAATTTAAAAGGATCTAGG
TGAAGATCCTTTTTGATAATCTCATGACCAAAATCCCTTAACGTGAGTTTTCGTTCCACTGAGCGTCAGA
CCCCGTAGAAAAGATCAAAGGATCTTCTTGAGATCCTTTTTTTCTGCGCGTAATCTGCTGCTTGCAAACA
AAAAAACCACCGCTACCAGCGGTGGTTTGTTTGCCGGATCAAGAGCTACCAACTCTTTTTCCGAAGGTAA
CTGGCTTCAGCAGAGCGCAGATACCAAATACTGTTCTTCTAGTGTAGCCGTAGTTAGGCCACCACTTCAA
GAACTCTGTAGCACCGCCTACATACCTCGCTCTGCTAATCCTGTTACCAGTGGCTGCTGCCAGTGGCGAT
AAGTCGTGTCTTACCGGGTTGGACTCAAGACGATAGTTACCGGATAAGGCGCAGCGGTCGGGCTGAACGG
GGGGTTCGTGCACACAGCCCAGCTTGGAGCGAACGACCTACACCGAACTGAGATA
